[The description below was written by a language model from this plasmid's Addgene catalogue record and pLannotate feature annotations shown in this document.]
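Description:
pc3XB-ZF134 is a mammalian expression-type plasmid built on pc3XB, a modified version of the pcDNA3 backbone, and it serves as a module-archive clone in the Zinc Finger Consortium Modular Assembly Kit v1.0. It is maintained in E. coli through a high-copy ColE1/pUC-type origin with ampicillin selection (AmpR under its own bla promoter). It also carries an f1 phage origin and remnants of lac regulatory sequence. For mammalian cells, an SV40 early promoter drives the neomycin phosphotransferase gene, followed by an SV40 polyadenylation signal, allowing G418 selection.

The payload is a roughly 90 bp insert encoding a single C2H2 zinc finger, ZF134, cloned between XbaI and BamHI sites that were both preserved. This finger comes from the ToolGen module set (ToolGen name RSHR) and is recorded as recognising the DNA triplet GGG. The insert sits downstream of the CMV immediate-early enhancer and promoter and a T7 promoter, and upstream of the bovine growth hormone polyadenylation signal. The automated annotation labels the insert as a fragment of human ZNF22, which most likely reflects sequence similarity among human zinc finger domains rather than the intended identity of the part. The short hits to an HIV-1 LTR and to ble are likewise probably annotation artefacts.

The plasmid is a standardized building block rather than a finished effector. According to the associated kit and publication, individual finger modules such as this one are joined by restriction-based modular assembly into multi-finger arrays with chosen DNA-binding specificities, which are then used to engineer zinc finger nucleases.
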