Addgene plasmid #13184: pc3XB-ZF134
Depositing lab: Keith Joung. Depositing organization: Massachusetts General Hospital. Publication: Standardized reagents and protocols for engineering zinc finger nucleases by modular assembly. Wright DA, Thibodeau-Beganny S, Sander JD, Winfrey RJ, Hirsh AS, Eichtinger M, Fu F, Porteus MH, Dobbs D, Voytas DF, Joung JK. Nat Protoc. 2006;1(3):1637-52. doi: 10.1038/nprot.2006.259 PubMed 17406455.
Backbone
  Vector backbone: pc3XB
  Backbone manufacturer: Modified Invitrogen pcDNA3
  Backbone size w/o insert (bp): 5400
  Vector type: Mammalian Expression
  Selectable markers: Neomycin (select with G418)
Growth in bacteria
  Bacterial resistance: Ampicillin, 100 μg/mL
  Growth temperature: 37°C
  Growth strain: XL1 Blue
  Copy number: High Copy
Gene/Insert
  Gene/Insert name: ZF134
  Insert size (bp): 90
  Cloning method: Restriction Enzyme; 5′ cloning site XbaI (not destroyed); 3′ cloning site BamHI (not destroyed)
  Sequencing primers: 5′ T7
Terms and licenses: Academic/Nonprofit Terms; Industry Terms: Not Available to Industry
Depositor comments: Part of the Zinc Finger Consortium Modular Assembly Kit v1.0. Finger protein sequence: PGEKPYKCMECGKAFNRRSHLTRHQRIH. Target DNA sequence: GGG. This zinc finger is derived from the ToolGen module set. ToolGen ZF ID: 38. ToolGen ZF Name: RSHR.
How to cite: pc3XB-ZF134 was a gift from Keith Joung (Addgene plasmid # 13184 ; http://n2t.net/addgene:13184 ; RRID:Addgene_13184)
