Features (pLannotate 1.2.2; 20 found; start..end, strand, type, name):
     28..80      -  misc_feature   bom (fragment): basis of mobility region from pBR322
    235..614     +  enhancer       CMV enhancer: human cytomegalovirus immediate early enhancer
    615..818     +  promoter       CMV promoter: human cytomegalovirus (CMV) immediate early promoter
    814..847     +  LTR            5' LTR (truncated) (fragment): truncated 5' long terminal repeat (LTR) from HIV-1
    863..881     +  promoter       T7 promoter: promoter for bacteriophage T7 RNA polymerase
    927..1019    +  CDS            ZNF22 (fragment): ZNF22_HUMAN - Also known as KOX15, KROX26. Experimental evidence at protein level: Swiss-Prot protein existence level 1. Binds DNA through the consensus sequence 5'-CAATG-3'. May be involved in transcriptional regulation and may play a role in tooth formation (By similarity). From Homo sapiens (Human).
   1062..1286    +  polyA_signal   bGH poly(A) signal: bovine growth hormone polyadenylation signal
   1290..1311    +  promoter       SV40 promoter (fragment): SV40 enhancer and early promoter
   1332..1760    +  rep_origin     f1 ori (sequence partly withheld): f1 bacteriophage origin of replication; arrow indicates direction of (+) strand synthesis
   1774..2103    +  promoter       SV40 promoter: SV40 enhancer and early promoter
   2174..2965    +  CDS            neo: KKA2_KLEPN - Also known as kan, nptII. Experimental evidence at protein level: Swiss-Prot protein existence level 1. Resistance to kanamycin, neomycin, paromomycin, ribostamycin, butirosin and gentamicin B. From Klebsiella pneumoniae.
   2989..3147    +  CDS            ble (fragment): BLE_KLEPN - Experimental evidence at protein level: Swiss-Prot protein existence level 1. Binding protein with a strong affinity to the bleomycin family of antibiotics. Binds to CL990; an antimitotic-antibiotic compound. From Klebsiella pneumoniae.
   3142..3263    +  polyA_signal   SV40 poly(A) signal: SV40 polyadenylation signal
   3336..3352    -  protein_bind   lac operator: The lac repressor binds to the lac operator to inhibit transcription in E. coli. This inhibition can be relieved by adding lactose or isopropyl-β-D-thiogalactopyranoside (IPTG). lac repressor encoded by lacI
   3360..3390    -  promoter       lac promoter: promoter for the E. coli lac operon
   3405..3426    -  protein_bind   CAP binding site: CAP binding activates transcription in the presence of cAMP. E. coli catabolite activator protein
   3439..3531    -  CDS            lacI (fragment): lac repressor; lacI; The lac repressor binds to the lac operator to inhibit transcription in E. coli. This inhibition can be relieved by adding lactose or isopropyl-β-D-thiogalactopyranoside (IPTG).
   3714..4299    -  rep_origin     ori: high-copy-number ColE1/pMB1/pBR322/pUC origin of replication
   4470..5330    -  CDS            AmpR: β-lactamase; bla; confers resistance to ampicillin, carbenicillin, and related antibiotics
   5331..5435    -  promoter       AmpR promoter: bla
>Addgene plasmid #13184 | pc3XB-ZF134 | depositor full sequence | sequence record 7533 | Author sequence
GACGGATCGGGAGATCTCCCGATCCCCTATGGTGCACTCTCAGTACAATCTGCTCTGATGCCGCATAGTT
AAGCCAGTATCTGCTCCCTGCTTGTGTGTTGGAGGTCGCTGAGTAGTGCGCGAGCAAAATTTAAGCTACA
ACAAGGCAAGGCTTGACCGACAATTGCATGAAGAATCTGCTTAGGGTTAGGCGTTTTGCGCTGCTTCGCG
ATGTACGGGCCAGATATACGCGTTGACATTGATTATTGACTAGTTATTAATAGTAATCAATTACGGGGTC
ATTAGTTCATAGCCCATATATGGAGTTCCGCGTTACATAACTTACGGTAAATGGCCCGCCTGGCTGACCG
CCCAACGACCCCCGCCCATTGACGTCAATAATGACGTATGTTCCCATAGTAACGCCAATAGGGACTTTCC
ATTGACGTCAATGGGTGGAGTATTTACGGTAAACTGCCCACTTGGCAGTACATCAAGTGTATCATATGCC
AAGTACGCCCCCTATTGACGTCAATGACGGTAAATGGCCCGCCTGGCATTATGCCCAGTACATGACCTTA
TGGGACTTTCCTACTTGGCAGTACATCTACGTATTAGTCATCGCTATTACCATGGTGATGCGGTTTTGGC
AGTACATCAATGGGCGTGGATAGCGGTTTGACTCACGGGGATTTCCAAGTCTCCACCCCATTGACGTCAA
TGGGAGTTTGTTTTGGCACCAAAATCAACGGGACTTTCCAAAATGTCGTAACAACTCCGCCCCATTGACG
CAAATGGGCGGTAGGCGTGTACGGTGGGAGGTCTATATAAGCAGAGCTCTCTGGCTAACTAGAGAACCCA
CTGCTTACTGGCTTATCGAAATTAATACGACTCACTATAGGGAGACCCAAGCTGGCTAGCGTTTAAACGG
GCCCTCTAGACCCGGGGAGAAGCCTTACAAGTGCATGGAGTGCGGCAAGGCGTTCAATCGCCGGTCCCAC
CTCACCAGACACCAACGCATCCACACCGGTGGATCCTCTGCACAGTAGTAAGCTTAAGTTTAAACCGCTG
ATCAGCCTCGACTGTGCCTTCTAGTTGCCAGCCATCTGTTGTTTGCCCCTCCCCCGTGCCTTCCTTGACC
CTGGAAGGTGCCACTCCCACTGTCCTTTCCTAATAAAATGAGGAAATTGCATCGCATTGTCTGAGTAGGT
GTCATTCTATTCTGGGGGGTGGGGTGGGGCAGGACAGCAAGGGGGAGGATTGGGAAGACAATAGCAGGCA
TGCTGGGGATGCGGTGGGCTCTATGGCTTCTGAGGCGGAAAGAACCAGCTGGGGCTCTAGGGGGTATCCC
C
[124 nt withheld, positions 1332-1455]
C
[91 nt withheld, positions 1457-1547]
A
[49 nt withheld, positions 1549-1597]
CCTTTGACGTTGGAGTCCACGTTCTTT
[37 nt withheld, positions 1625-1661]
ACCCTATCTCGGTCTATTCTTTTGATTTATAAGGGATTTTGCCGATTTCGGCCTATTGGTTAAAAAATGA
GCTGATTTAACAAAAATTTAACGCGAATTAATTCTGTGGAATGTGTGTCAGTTAGGGTGTGGAAAGTCCC
CAGGCTCCCCAGCAGGCAGAAGTATGCAAAGCATGCATCTCAATTAGTCAGCAACCAGGTGTGGAAAGTC
CCCAGGCTCCCCAGCAGGCAGAAGTATGCAAAGCATGCATCTCAATTAGTCAGCAACCATAGTCCCGCCC
CTAACTCCGCCCATCCCGCCCCTAACTCCGCCCAGTTCCGCCCATTCTCCGCCCCATGGCTGACTAATTT
TTTTTATTTATGCAGAGGCCGAGGCCGCCTCTGCCTCTGAGCTATTCCAGAAGTAGTGAGGAGGCTTTTT
TGGAGGCCTAGGCTTTTGCAAAAAGCTCCCGGCCGGGAGCTTGTATATCCATTTTCGGATCTGATCAAGA
GACAGGATGAGGATCGTTTCGCATGATTGAACAAGATGGATTGCACGCAGGTTCTCCGGCCGCTTGGGTG
GAGAGGCTATTCGGCTATGACTGGGCACAACAGACAATCGGCTGCTCTGATGCCGCCGTGTTCCGGCTGT
CAGCGCAGGGGCGCCCGGTTCTTTTTGTCAAGACCGACCTGTCCGGTGCCCTGAATGAACTGCAGGACGA
GGCAGCGCGGCTATCGTGGCTGGCCACGACGGGCGTTCCTTGCGCAGCTGTGCTCGACGTTGTCACTGAA
GCGGGAAGGGACTGGCTGCTATTGGGCGAAGTGCCGGGGCAGGATCTCCTGTCATCTCACCTTGCTCCTG
CCGAGAAAGTATCCATCATGGCTGATGCAATGCGGCGGCTGCATACGCTTGATCCGGCTACCTGCCCATT
CGACCACCAAGCGAAACATCGCATCGAGCGAGCACGTACTCGGATGGAAGCCGGTCTTGTCGATCAGGAT
GATCTGGACGAAGAGCATCAGGGGCTCGCGCCAGCCGAACTGTTCGCCAGGCTCAAGGCGCGCATGCCCG
ACGGCGAGGATCTCGTCGTGACCCATGGCGATGCCTGCTTGCCGAATATCATGGTGGAAAATGGCCGCTT
TTCTGGATTCATCGACTGTGGCCGGCTGGGTGTGGCGGACCGCTATCAGGACATAGCGTTGGCTACCCGT
GATATTGCTGAAGAGCTTGGCGGCGAATGGGCTGACCGCTTCCTCGTGCTTTACGGTATCGCCGCTCCCG
ATTCGCAGCGCATCGCCTTCTATCGCCTTCTTGACGAGTTCTTCTGAGCGGGACTCTGGGGTTCGAAATG
ACCGACCAAGCGACGCCCAACCTGCCATCACGAGATTTCGATTCCACCGCCGCCTTCTATGAAAGGTTGG
GCTTCGGAATCGTTTTCCGGGACGCCGGCTGGATGATCCTCCAGCGCGGGGATCTCATGCTGGAGTTCTT
CGCCCACCCCAACTTGTTTATTGCAGCTTATAATGGTTACAAATAAAGCAATAGCATCACAAATTTCACA
AATAAAGCATTTTTTTCACTGCATTCTAGTTGTGGTTTGTCCAAACTCATCAATGTATCTTATCATGTCT
GTATACCGTCGACCTCTAGCTAGAGCTTGGCGTAATCATGGTCATAGCTGTTTCCTGTGTGAAATTGTTA
TCCGCTCACAATTCCACACAACATACGAGCCGGAAGCATAAAGTGTAAAGCCTGGGGTGCCTAATGAGTG
AGCTAACTCACATTAATTGCGTTGCGCTCACTGCCCGCTTTCCAGTCGGGAAACCTGTCGTGCCAGCTGC
ATTAATGAATCGGCCAACGCGCGGGGAGAGGCGGTTTGCGTATTGGGCGCTCTTCCGCTTCCTCGCTCAC
TGACTCGCTGCGCTCGGTCGTTCGGCTGCGGCGAGCGGTATCAGCTCACTCAAAGGCGGTAATACGGTTA
TCCACAGAATCAGGGGATAACGCAGGAAAGAACATGTGAGCAAAAGGCCAGCAAAAGGCCAGGAACCGTA
AAAAGGCCGCGTTGCTGGCGTTTTTCCATAGGCTCCGCCCCCCTGACGAGCATCACAAAAATCGACGCTC
AAGTCAGAGGTGGCGAAACCCGACAGGACTATAAAGATACCAGGCGTTTCCCCCTGGAAGCTCCCTCGTG
CGCTCTCCTGTTCCGACCCTGCCGCTTACCGGATACCTGTCCGCCTTTCTCCCTTCGGGAAGCGTGGCGC
TTTCTCATAGCTCACGCTGTAGGTATCTCAGTTCGGTGTAGGTCGTTCGCTCCAAGCTGGGCTGTGTGCA
CGAACCCCCCGTTCAGCCCGACCGCTGCGCCTTATCCGGTAACTATCGTCTTGAGTCCAACCCGGTAAGA
CACGACTTATCGCCACTGGCAGCAGCCACTGGTAACAGGATTAGCAGAGCGAGGTATGTAGGCGGTGCTA
CAGAGTTCTTGAAGTGGTGGCCTAACTACGGCTACACTAGAAGAACAGTATTTGGTATCTGCGCTCTGCT
GAAGCCAGTTACCTTCGGAAAAAGAGTTGGTAGCTCTTGATCCGGCAAACAAACCACCGCTGGTAGCGGT
TTTTTTGTTTGCAAGCAGCAGATTACGCGCAGAAAAAAAGGATCTCAAGAAGATCCTTTGATCTTTTCTA
CGGGGTCTGACGCTCAGTGGAACGAAAACTCACGTTAAGGGATTTTGGTCATGAGATTATCAAAAAGGAT
CTTCACCTAGATCCTTTTAAATTAAAAATGAAGTTTTAAATCAATCTAAAGTATATATGAGTAAACTTGG
TCTGACAGTTACCAATGCTTAATCAGTGAGGCACCTATCTCAGCGATCTGTCTATTTCGTTCATCCATAG
TTGCCTGACTCCCCGTCGTGTAGATAACTACGATACGGGAGGGCTTACCATCTGGCCCCAGTGCTGCAAT
GATACCGCGAGACCCACGCTCACCGGCTCCAGATTTATCAGCAATAAACCAGCCAGCCGGAAGGGCCGAG
CGCAGAAGTGGTCCTGCAACTTTATCCGCCTCCATCCAGTCTATTAATTGTTGCCGGGAAGCTAGAGTAA
GTAGTTCGCCAGTTAATAGTTTGCGCAACGTTGTTGCCATTGCTACAGGCATCGTGGTGTCACGCTCGTC
GTTTGGTATGGCTTCATTCAGCTCCGGTTCCCAACGATCAAGGCGAGTTACATGATCCCCCATGTTGTGC
AAAAAAGCGGTTAGCTCCTTCGGTCCTCCGATCGTTGTCAGAAGTAAGTTGGCCGCAGTGTTATCACTCA
TGGTTATGGCAGCACTGCATAATTCTCTTACTGTCATGCCATCCGTAAGATGCTTTTCTGTGACTGGTGA
GTACTCAACCAAGTCATTCTGAGAATAGTGTATGCGGCGACCGAGTTGCTCTTGCCCGGCGTCAATACGG
GATAATACCGCGCCACATAGCAGAACTTTAAAAGTGCTCATCATTGGAAAACGTTCTTCGGGGCGAAAAC
TCTCAAGGATCTTACCGCTGTTGAGATCCAGTTCGATGTAACCCACTCGTGCACCCAACTGATCTTCAGC
ATCTTTTACTTTCACCAGCGTTTCTGGGTGAGCAAAAACAGGAAGGCAAAATGCCGCAAAAAAGGGAATA
AGGGCGACACGGAAATGTTGAATACTCATACTCTTCCTTTTTCAATATTATTGAAGCATTTATCAGGGTT
ATTGTCTCATGAGCGGATACATATTTGAATGTATTTAGAAAAATAAACAAATAGGGGTTCCGCGCACATT
TCCCCGAAAAGTGCCACCTGACGTC
