>Addgene plasmid #13184 | pc3XB-ZF134 | addgene partial sequence | sequence record 19568 | CMV-F 5'-CGCAAATGGGCGGTAGGCGTG-3'
AGAACCCACTGCTTACTGGCTTATCGAAATTAATACGACTCACTATAGGGAGACCCAAGCTGGCTAGCGT
TTAAACGGGCCCTCTAGACCCGGGGAGAAGCCTTACAAGTGCATGGAGTGCGGCAAGGCGTTCAATCGCC
GGTCCCACCTCACCAGACACCAACGCATCCACACCGGTGGATCCTCTGCACAGTAGTAAGCTTAAGTTTA
AACCGCTGATCAGCCTCGACTGTGCCTTCTAGTTGCCAGCCATCTGTTGTTTGCCCCTCCCCCGTGCCTT
CCTTGACCCTGGAAGGTGCCACTCCCACTGTCCTTTCCTAATAAAATGAGGAAATTGCATCGCATTGTCT
GAGTAGGTGTCATTCTATTCTGGGGGGGTGGGGTGGGGCAGGACAGCAAGGGGGAGGATTGGGAAGACAA
TAGCAGGCATGCTGGGGATGCGGTGGGCTCTATGGCTTCTGAGGCGGAAAGAACCAGCTGGGGCTCTAGG
GGGTATCCCCACGCGCCCTGTA
